Addgene plasmid #193116: GB2879
Purpose: A2 Proximal promoter sequence consisting of the target sequences for the gRNA1 (GB1838) and gRNA2 (GB1839) flanked by random sequences.
Depositing lab: Diego Orzaez. Depositing organization: Instituto de Biologia Molecular y Celular de Plantas. Publication: GB_SynP: A Modular dCas9-Regulated Synthetic Promoter Collection for Fine-Tuned Recombinant Gene Expression in Plants. Moreno-Gimenez E, Selma S, Calvache C, Orzaez D. ACS Synth Biol. 2022 Sep 16;11(9):3037-3048. doi: 10.1021/acssynbio.2c00238. Epub 2022 Aug 31. PubMed 36044643.
Backbone
  Vector backbone: pUPD2
  Vector type: Synthetic Biology
Growth in bacteria
  Bacterial resistance: Chloramphenicol, 25 μg/mL
  Growth temperature: 37°C
  Growth strain: DH5alpha
  Copy number: High Copy
Gene/Insert
  Gene/Insert name: GB_SynP (A2) G1aG2b.5
  Species: Synthetic
  Cloning method: Restriction Enzyme; 5′ cloning site unknown (unknown if destroyed)
Terms and licenses: Academic/Nonprofit Terms; Industry Terms: Not Available to Industry
How to cite: GB2879 was a gift from Diego Orzaez (Addgene plasmid # 193116 ; http://n2t.net/addgene:193116 ; RRID:Addgene_193116)
