[The description below was written by a language model from this plasmid's Addgene catalogue record and pLannotate feature annotations shown in this document.]
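Description:
GB2879 is a small (about 2.3 kb) level-0 part plasmid from the GoldenBraid-based GB_SynP collection of dCas9-regulated synthetic plant promoters, built in the pUPD2 domestication backbone. It is a bacterial cloning and storage vector rather than an expression construct. It replicates at high copy from a ColE1/pUC-type origin and is selected with chloramphenicol through a cat (chloramphenicol acetyltransferase) gene driven by its native cat promoter and followed by the lambda t0 terminator. The annotated features otherwise describe only backbone architecture: BioBrick prefix and suffix sequences bracket the cloning region, and bacterial terminators (a his operon terminator and a putative terminator) sit on either side, insulating the insert from read-through transcription from the vector.

The payload, GB_SynP (A2) G1aG2b.5, is a fully synthetic "A2" proximal promoter element. According to the record it consists of the target sequences for two guide RNAs, gRNA1 and gRNA2 (encoded by separate plasmids in the same collection), embedded in random flanking sequence. The insert itself is not picked up by the automated annotation, so its exact position and length are not stated, though it presumably lies in the unannotated stretch between the prefix and suffix. The cloning sites used are also not recorded. On its own the part has no coding sequence or reporter. It is meant to be combined with the other promoter modules of the collection to assemble complete synthetic promoters, whose activity can then be tuned in plants by directing dCas9-based transcriptional regulators to the guide target sites.
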