Features (pLannotate 1.2.2; 8 found; start..end, strand, type, name):
     14..33      +  misc_feature   BioBrick suffix: universal suffix for all parts
     34..91      +  terminator     his operon terminator: This putative transcriptin terminator from the E. coli his operon has a 2-bp deletion introduced during synthesis. Its efficiency has not been determined.
    286..874     -  rep_origin     ori: high-copy-number ColE1/pMB1/pBR322/pUC origin of replication
   1057..1151    -  terminator     lambda t0 terminator: transcription terminator from phage lambda
   1175..1831    -  CDS            cat: CAT_ECOLX - Experimental evidence at protein level: Swiss-Prot protein existence level 1. This enzyme is an effector of chloramphenicol resistance in bacteria. From Escherichia coli. This protein is used as a marker in many commonly used cloning vectors, such as pACYC184.
   1832..1929    -  promoter       cat promoter: promoter of the E. coli cat gene encoding chloramphenicol acetyltransferase
   2015..2058    -  terminator     bacterial terminator: putative bacterial transcription terminator
   2061..2082    +  misc_feature   BioBrick prefix: BioBrick prefix for parts that do not start with "ATG"
>Addgene plasmid #193116 | GB2879 | addgene full sequence | sequence record 380391 | Addgene NGS Result
ACCACTCATCGCGACTAGTAGCGGCCGCTGCAGTCCGGCAAAAAAGGGCAAGGTGTCACCACCCTGCCCT
TTTTCTTTAAAACCGAAAAGATTACTTCGCGTTATGCAGGCTTCCTCGCTCACTGACTCGCTGCGCTCGG
TCGTTCGGCTGCGGCGAGCGGTATCAGCTCACTCAAAGGCGGTAATACGGTTATCCACAGAATCAGGGGA
TAACGCAGGAAAGAACATGTGAGCAAAAGGCCAGCAAAAGGCCAGGAACCGTAAAAAGGCCGCGTTGCTG
GCGTTTTTCCACAGGCTCCGCCCCCCTGACGAGCATCACAAAAATCGACGCTCAAGTCAGAGGTGGCGAA
ACCCGACAGGACTATAAAGATACCAGGCGTTTCCCCCTGGAAGCTCCCTCGTGCGCTCTCCTGTTCCGAC
CCTGCCGCTTACCGGATACCTGTCCGCCTTTCTCCCTTCGGGAAGCGTGGCGCTTTCTCATAGCTCACGC
TGTAGGTATCTCAGTTCGGTGTAGGTCGTTCGCTCCAAGCTGGGCTGTGTGCACGAACCCCCCGTTCAGC
CCGACCGCTGCGCCTTATCCGGTAACTATCGTCTTGAGTCCAACCCGGTAAGACACGACTTATCGCCACT
GGCAGCAGCCACTGGTAACAGGATTAGCAGAGCGAGGTATGTAGGCGGTGCTACAGAGTTCTTGAAGTGG
TGGCCTAACTACGGCTACACTAGAAGAACAGTATTTGGTATCTGCGCTCTGCTGAAGCCAGTTACCTTCG
GAAAAAGAGTTGGTAGCTCTTGATCCGGCAAACAAACCACCGCTGGTAGCGGTGGTTTTTTTGTTTGCAA
GCAGCAGATTACGCGCAGAAAAAAAGGATCTCAAGAAGATCCTTTGATCTTTTCTACGGGGTCTGACGCT
CAGTGGAACGAAAACTCACGTTAAGGGATTTTGGTCATGAGATTATCAAAAAGGATCTTCACCTAGATCC
TTTTAAATTAAAAATGAAGTTTTAAATCAATCTAAAGTATATATGAGTAAACTTGGTCTGACAGCTCGAG
GCTTGGATTCTCACCAATAAAAAACGCCCGGCGGCAACCGAGCGTTCTGAACAAATCCAGATGGAGTTCT
GAGGTCATTACTGGATCTATCAACAGGAGTCCAAGCGAGCTCGATATCAAATTACGCCCCGCCCTGCCAC
TCGTCGCAGTACTGTTGTAATTCATTAAGCATTCTGCCGACATGGAAGCCATCACAAACGGCATGATGAA
CCTGAATCGCCAGCGGCATCAGCACCTTGTCGCCTTGCGTATAATATTTGCCCATGGTGAAAACGGGGGC
GAAGAAGTTGTCCATATTGGCCACGTTTAAATCAAAACTGGTGAAACTCACCCAGGGATTGGCTGATACG
AAAAACATATTCTCAATAAACCCTTTAGGGAAATAGGCCAGGTTTTCACCGTAACACGCCACATCTTGCG
AATATATGTGTAGAAACTGCCGGAAATCGTCGTGGTATTCACTCCAGAGTGATGAAAACGTTTCAGTTTG
CTCATGGAAAACGGTGTAACAAGGGTGAACACTATCCCATATCACCAGCTCACCGTCTTTCATTGCCATA
CGAAATTCCGGATGAGCATTCATCAGGCGGGCAAGAATGTGAATAAAGGCCGGATAAAACTTGTGCTTAT
TTTTCTTTACGGTCTTTAAAAAGGCCGTAATATCCAGCTGAACGGTCTGGTTATAGGTACATTGAGCAAC
TGACTGAAATGCCTCAAAATGTTCTTTACGATGCCATTGGGATATATCAACGGTGGTATATCCAGTGATT
TTTTTCTCCATTTTAGCTTCCTTAGCTCCTGAAAATCTCGATAACTCAAAAAATACGCCCGGTAGTGATC
TTATTTCATTATGGTGAAAGTTGGAACCTCTTACGTGCCCGATCAACTCGAGTGCCACCTGACGTCTAAG
AAACCATTATTATCATGACATTAACCTATAAAAATAGGCGTATCACGAGGCAGAATTTCAGATAAAAAAA
ATCCTTAGCTTTCGCTAAGGATGATTTCTGGAATTCGCGGCCGCTTCTAGAGCGATGAGTGGTCTCGTGA
CGCTGTATCTAATAGAATCTTGGGTGAATTCATATTACTGTCATAACCGCTCAGTTCGTCGCCCTCTTCT
CTCACCAACCAGTCGATTCCTGCGTAATAACAATCTGTAGCCACGCAAGACTTCGGCGTCCTTGGGTGGG
GACGCTATGAATTCCCTGAG
